>Addgene plasmid #131757 | LB001: pMAGIC (L3-L2) 3x HA epitope tag + polyA; hU6::Sp/xCas9 TRE#2 gRNA | addgene full sequence | sequence record 314450 | Addgene NGS Result
CATACGATGTTCCAGATTACGCTTACCCATACGATGTTCCAGATTACGCTTAAGAATTCCTAGAGCTCGC
TGATCAGCCTCGACTGTGCCTTCTAGTTGCCAGCCATCTGTTGTTTGCCCCTCCCCCGTGCCTTCCTTGA
CCCTGGAAGGTGCCACTCCCACTGTCCTTTCCTAATAAAATGAGGAAATTGCATCGCATTGTCTGAGTAG
GTGTCATTCTATTCTGGGGGGTGGGGTGGGGCAGGACAGCAAGGGGGAGGATTGGGAAGAGAATAGCAGG
CATGCTGGGGAGGTACCGAGGGCCTATTTCCCATGATTCCTTCATATTTGCATATACGATACAAGGCTGT
TAGAGAGATAATTGGAATTAATTTGACTGTAAACACAAAGATATTAGTACAAAATACGTGACGTAGAAAG
TAATAATTTCTTGGGTAGTTTGCAGTTTTAAAATTATGTTTTAAAATGGACTATCATATGCTTACCGTAA
CTTGAAAGTATTTCGATTTCTTGGCTTTATATATCTTGTGGAAAGGACGAAACACCGCTATCAGTGATAG
AGAACGAGTTTCAGAGCTATGCTGGAAACAGCATAGCAAGTTGAAATAAGGCTAGTCCGTTATCAACTTG
AAAAAGTGGCACCGAGTCGGTGCTTTTTTGCGGCCGCAGGAACCCAGCTTTCTTGTACAAAGTTGGCATT
ATAAGAAAGCATTGCTTATCAATTTGTTGCAACGAACAGGTCACTATCAGTCAAAATAAAATCATTATTT
GCCATCCAGCTGCAGGGCGGCCGCGATATCCCCTATAGTGAGTCGTATTACATGGTCATAGCTGTTTCCT
GGCAGCTCTGGCCCGTGTCTCAAAATCTCTGATGTTACATTGCACAAGATAAAAATATATCATCATGAAC
AATAAAACTGTCTGCTTACATAAACAGTAATACAAGGGGTGTTATGAGCCATATTCAACGGGAAACGTCG
AGGCCGCGATTAAATTCCAACATGGATGCTGATTTATATGGGTATAAATGGGCTCGCGATAATGTCGGGC
AATCAGGTGCGACAATCTATCGCTTGTATGGGAAGCCCGATGCGCCAGAGTTGTTTCTGAAACATGGCAA
AGGTAGCGTTGCCAATGATGTTACAGATGAGATGGTCAGACTAAACTGGCTGACGGAATTTATGCCTCTT
CCGACCATCAAGCATTTTATCCGTACTCCTGATGATGCATGGTTACTCACCACTGCGATCCCCGGAAAAA
CAGCATTCCAGGTATTAGAAGAATATCCTGATTCAGGTGAAAATATTGTTGATGCGCTGGCAGTGTTCCT
GCGCCGGTTGCATTCGATTCCTGTTTGTAATTGTCCTTTTAACAGCGATCGCGTATTTCGTCTCGCTCAG
GCGCAATCACGAATGAATAACGGTTTGGTTGATGCGAGTGATTTTGATGACGAGCGTAATGGCTGGCCTG
TTGAACAAGTCTGGAAAGAAATGCATAAACTTTTGCCATTCTCACCGGATTCAGTCGTCACTCATGGTGA
TTTCTCACTTGATAACCTTATTTTTGACGAGGGGAAATTAATAGGTTGTATTGATGTTGGACGAGTCGGA
ATCGCAGACCGATACCAGGATCTTGCCATCCTATGGAACTGCCTCGGTGAGTTTTCTCCTTCATTACAGA
AACGGCTTTTTCAAAAATATGGTATTGATAATCCTGATATGAATAAATTGCAGTTTCATTTGATGCTCGA
TGAGTTTTTCTAATCAGAATTGGTTAATTGGTTGTAACACTGGCAGAGCATTACGCTGACTTGACGGGAC
GGCGCAAGCTCATGACCAAAATCCCTTAACGTGAGTTACGCGTCGTTCCACTGAGCGTCAGACCCCGTAG
AAAAGATCAAAGGATCTTCTTGAGATCCTTTTTTTCTGCGCGTAATCTGCTGCTTGCAAACAAAAAAACC
ACCGCTACCAGCGGTGGTTTGTTTGCCGGATCAAGAGCTACCAACTCTTTTTCCGAAGGTAACTGGCTTC
AGCAGAGCGCAGATACCAAATACTGTTCTTCTAGTGTAGCCGTAGTTAGGCCACCACTTCAAGAACTCTG
TAGCACCGCCTACATACCTCGCTCTGCTAATCCTGTTACCAGTGGCTGCTGCCAGTGGCGATAAGTCGTG
TCTTACCGGGTTGGACTCAAGACGATAGTTACCGGATAAGGCGCAGCGGTCGGGCTGAACGGGGGGTTCG
TGCACACAGCCCAGCTTGGAGCGAACGACCTACACCGAACTGAGATACCTACAGCGTGAGCTATGAGAAA
GCGCCACGCTTCCCGAAGGGAGAAAGGCGGACAGGTATCCGGTAAGCGGCAGGGTCGGAACAGGAGAGCG
CACGAGGGAGCTTCCAGGGGGAAACGCCTGGTATCTTTATAGTCCTGTCGGGTTTCGCCACCTCTGACTT
GAGCGTCGATTTTTGTGATGCTCGTCAGGGGGGCGGAGCCTATGGAAAAACGCCAGCAACGCGGCCTTTT
TACGGTTCCTGGCCTTTTGCTGGCCTTTTGCTCACATGTTCTTTCCTGCGTTATCCCCTGATTCTGTGGA
TAACCGTATTACCGCCTTTGAGTGAGCTGATACCGCTCGCCGCAGCCGAACGACCGAGCGCAGCGAGTCA
GTGAGCGAGGAAGCGGAAGAGCGCCCAATACGCAAACCGCCTCTCCCCGCGCGTTGGCCGATTCATTAAT
GCAGCTGGCACGACAGGTTTCCCGACTGGAAAGCGGGCAGTGAGCGCAACGCAATTAATACGCGTACCGC
TAGCCAGGAAGAGTTTGTAGAAACGCAAAAAGGCCATCCGTCAGGATGGCCTTCTGCTTAGTTTGATGCC
TGGCAGTTTATGGCGGGCGTCCTGCCCGCCACCCTCCGGGCCGTTGCTTCACAACGTTCAAATCCGCTCC
CGGCGGATTTGTCCTACTCAGGAGAGCGTTCACCGACAAACAACAGATAAAACGAAAGGCCCAGTCTTCC
GACTGAGCCTTTCGTTTTATTTGATGCCTGGCAGTTCCCTACTCTCGCGTTAACGCTAGCATGGATGTTT
TCCCAGTCACGACGTTGTAAAACGACGGCCAGTCTTAAGCTCGGGCCCCAAATAATGATTTTATTTTGAC
TGATAGTGACCTGTTCGTTGCAACAAATTGATGAGCAATGCTTTTTTATAATGCCAACTTTGTATAATAA
AGTTGGTGGCGGATCCTACCCATACGATGTTCCAGATTACGCTTACC
Features (pLannotate 1.2.2; 16 found; start..end, strand, type, name):
     24..52      +  CDS            3xHA (fragment): three tandem HA epitope tags
     84..195     +  polyA_signal   bGH poly(A) signal: bovine growth hormone polyadenylation signal
    298..538     +  promoter       U6 promoter: RNA polymerase III promoter for human U6 snRNA
    548..567     +  promoter       tight TRE promoter (fragment): Tet-responsive promoter PTight, consisting of seven tet operator sequences followed by the minimal CMV promoter
    586..653     +  misc_RNA       tracrRNA (fragment): trans-activating CRISPR RNA for the Streptococcus pyogenes CRISPR/Cas9 system
    672..771     -  protein_bind   attL2: mutant version of attL; recombination site for the Gateway® LR reaction LR Clonase™
    802..820     -  promoter       T7 promoter: promoter for bacteriophage T7 RNA polymerase
    954..1763    +  CDS            KanR: aminoglycoside phosphotransferase; aph(3')-Ia; confers resistance to kanamycin in bacteria or G418 (Geneticin®) in eukaryotes
   1910..2498    +  rep_origin     ori: high-copy-number ColE1/pMB1/pBR322/pUC origin of replication
   2681..2773    +  CDS            lacI (fragment): lac repressor; lacI; The lac repressor binds to the lac operator to inhibit transcription in E. coli. This inhibition can be relieved by adding lactose or isopropyl-β-D-thiogalactopyranoside (IPTG).
   2828..2855    -  terminator     rrnB T2 terminator: transcription terminator T2 from the E. coli rrnB gene
   2987..3030    +  terminator     rrnB T1 terminator: Escherichia coli rrnB; transcription terminator T1 from the E. coli rrnB gene
   3077..3113    -  CDS            lacZα (fragment): LacZα fragment of β-galactosidase; lacZ fragment
   3130..3225    +  protein_bind   attL3: mutant version of attL; recombination site for the Gateway® LR reaction LR Clonase™
   3237..3265    +  CDS            3xHA (fragment): three tandem HA epitope tags
   3264..13      +  CDS            3xHA (fragment) (across the origin): three tandem HA epitope tags
