[The description below was written by a language model from this plasmid's Addgene catalogue record and pLannotate feature annotations shown in this document.]
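Description:
LB001 is a small (about 3.3 kb) Gateway entry plasmid from the pMAGIC modular cloning system, built on the Invitrogen pDONR221 P3-P2 backbone. It is propagated in E. coli as a high-copy plasmid through a ColE1/pUC-type origin and selected with kanamycin via an aph(3')-Ia KanR gene. The rrnB T1 and T2 terminators upstream of the cassette are standard pDONR elements that insulate the insert from read-through transcription. The short lacI, lacZα and T7 promoter matches are backbone remnants with no stated function in this construct.

The payload lies between attL3 and attL2 recombination sites, which place it as the final module in 3- or 4-component MultiSite Gateway Pro LR assemblies. Immediately after attL3 is a 3xHA epitope tag, annotated as several fragments spanning the sequence origin, followed by a bovine growth hormone polyadenylation signal. When the upstream module carries a dCas9 coding sequence, this arrangement adds a C-terminal HA tag and terminates that transcript. Downstream is an independent RNA polymerase III unit in which the human U6 promoter drives a guide RNA made of a 20-nt spacer and the S. pyogenes guide scaffold (annotated as a tracrRNA fragment). The spacer, TRE#2, was inserted as annealed oligonucleotides into BsaI sites of a parental pMAGIC plasmid, destroying those sites. The "tight TRE promoter" fragment in the feature table is simply this spacer, not a functional promoter.

According to the depositor, the guide targets the pTight Tet-responsive promoter once, has no known targets in the human, mouse or rat genomes, and works with SpCas9 and derivatives such as xCas9(3.7). The plasmid is intended for assembling dCas9-based epigenome-editing vectors directed at a TRE reporter or control locus.
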