Addgene plasmid #131757: LB001: pMAGIC (L3-L2) 3x HA epitope tag + polyA; hU6::Sp/xCas9 TRE#2 gRNA
Purpose: pMAGIC L3-L2 entry plasmid, contains 3xHA tag+polyA; hU6-driven Sp/xCas9 TRE#2 gRNA for 3-/4-component MultiSite Gateway Pro assembly. Allows C-term HA epitope fusion to dCas9 w/ TRE#2 gRNA expression
Depositing lab: Christopher Newgard. Depositing organization: Duke University. Publication: Creation of versatile cloning platforms for transgene expression and dCas9-based epigenome editing. Haldeman JM, Conway AE, Arlotto ME, Slentz DH, Muoio DM, Becker TC, Newgard CB. Nucleic Acids Res. 2018 Dec 27. pii: 5264291. doi: 10.1093/nar/gky1286. PubMed 30590691.
Backbone
  Vector backbone: pDONR221 P3-P2
  Backbone manufacturer: Invitrogen
  Backbone size w/o insert (bp): 2555
  Total vector size (bp): 3267
  Vector type: Synthetic Biology ; pMAGIC Gateway Entry plasmid
Growth in bacteria
  Bacterial resistance: Kanamycin, 50 μg/mL
  Growth temperature: 37°C
  Growth strain: DH5alpha
  Copy number: High Copy
Gene/Insert
  Gene/Insert name: TRE#2 Sp/xCas9 gRNA
  gRNA/shRNA sequence: CTATCAGTGATAGAGAACGA
  Species: Synthetic
  Promoter: hU6
  Cloning method: Restriction Enzyme; 5′ cloning site BsaI (destroyed during cloning); 3′ cloning site BsaI (destroyed during cloning)
  Sequencing primers: 5′ M13F (-20); 3′ M13R
Terms and licenses: Academic/Nonprofit Terms; Industry Terms: Not Available to Industry
Depositor comments: Sp/xCas9 gRNA TRE#2 targets the pTight promoter (Clontech) 1x and has no known targets in the h/m/r genome. This gRNA can be used with SpCas9 and its derivatives (e.g. xCas9(3.7)). Cloned by ligating annealed SpCas9 TRE#2 oligonucleotides into KK701 (Addgene 121842)
How to cite: LB001: pMAGIC (L3-L2) 3x HA epitope tag + polyA; hU6::Sp/xCas9 TRE#2 gRNA was a gift from Christopher Newgard (Addgene plasmid # 131757 ; http://n2t.net/addgene:131757 ; RRID:Addgene_131757)
